>Addgene plasmid #76816 | PI4KA gRNA (BRDN0001145268) | addgene full sequence | sequence record 186562 | Addgene Assembled Sequence
CCCGGGTGCAAAGATGGATAAAGTTTTAAACAGAGAGGAATCTTTGCAGCTAATGGACCTTCTAGGTCTT
GAAAGGAGTGGGAATTGGCTCCGGTGCCCGTCAGTGGGCAGAGCGCACATCGCCCACAGTCCCCGAGAAG
TTGGGGGGAGGGGTCGGCAATTGATCCGGTGCCTAGAGAAGGTGGCGCGGGGTAAACTGGGAAAGTGATG
TCGTGTACTGGCTCCGCCTTTTTCCCGAGGGTGGGGGAGAACCGTATATAAGTGCAGTAGTCGCCGTGAA
CGTTCTTTTTCGCAACGGGTTTGCCGCCAGAACACAGGTAAGTGCCGTGTGTGGTTCCCGCGGGCCTGGC
CTCTTTACGGGTTATGGCCCTTGCGTGCCTTGAATTACTTCCACCTGGCTGCAGTACGTGATTCTTGATC
CCGAGCTTCGGGTTGGAAGTGGGTGGGAGAGTTCGAGGCCTTGCGCTTAAGGAGCCCCTTCGCCTCGTGC
TTGAGTTGAGGCCTGGCCTGGGCGCTGGGGCCGCCGCGTGCGAATCTGGTGGCACCTTCGCGCCTGTCTC
GCTGCTTTCGATAAGTCTCTAGCCATTTAAAATTTTTGATGACCTGCTGCGACGCTTTTTTTCTGGCAAG
ATAGTCTTGTAAATGCGGGCCAAGATCTGCACACTGGTATTTCGGTTTTTGGGGCCGCGGGCGGCGACGG
GGCCCGTGCGTCCCAGCGCACATGTTCGGCGAGGCGGGGCCTGCGAGCGCGGCCACCGAGAATCGGACGG
GGGTAGTCTCAAGCTGGCCGGCCTGCTCTGGTGCCTGGCCTCGCGCCGCCGTGTATCGCCCCGCCCTGGG
CGGCAAGGCTGGCCCGGTCGGCACCAGTTGCGTGAGCGGAAAGATGGCCGCTTCCCGGCCCTGCTGCAGG
GAGCTCAAAATGGAGGACGCGGCGCTCGGGAGAGCGGGCGGGTGAGTCACCCACACAAAGGAAAAGGGCC
TTTCCGTCCTCAGCCGTCGCTTCATGTGACTCCACGGAGTACCGGGCGCCGTCCAGGCACCTCGATTAGT
TCTCGAGCTTTTGGAGTACGTCGTCTTTAGGTTGGGGGGAGGGGTTTTATGCGATGGAGTTTCCCCACAC
TGAGTGGGTGGAGACTGAAGTTAGGCCAGCTTGGCACTTGATGTAATTCTCCTTGGAATTTGCCCTTTTT
GAGTTTGGATCTTGGTTCATTCTCAAGCCTCAGACAGTGGTTCAAAGTTTTTTTCTTCCATTTCAGGTGT
CGTGACGTACGGCCACCATGACCGAGTACAAGCCCACGGTGCGCCTCGCCACCCGCGACGACGTCCCCAG
GGCCGTACGCACCCTCGCCGCCGCGTTCGCCGACTACCCCGCCACGCGCCACACCGTCGATCCGGACCGC
CACATCGAGCGGGTCACCGAGCTGCAAGAACTCTTCCTCACGCGCGTCGGGCTCGACATCGGCAAGGTGT
GGGTCGCGGACGACGGCGCCGCCGTGGCGGTCTGGACCACGCCGGAGAGCGTCGAAGCGGGGGCGGTGTT
CGCCGAGATCGGCCCGCGCATGGCCGAGTTGAGCGGTTCCCGGCTGGCCGCGCAGCAACAGATGGAAGGC
CTCCTGGCGCCGCACCGGCCCAAGGAGCCCGCGTGGTTCCTGGCCACCGTCGGAGTCTCGCCCGACCACC
AGGGCAAGGGTCTGGGCAGCGCCGTCGTGCTCCCCGGAGTGGAGGCGGCCGAGCGCGCCGGGGTGCCCGC
CTTCCTGGAGACCTCCGCGCCCCGCAACCTCCCCTTCTACGAGCGGCTCGGCTTCACCGTCACCGCCGAC
GTCGAGGTGCCCGAAGGACCGCGCACCTGGTGCATGACCCGCAAGCCCGGTGCCTGAACGCGTTAAGTCG
ACAATCAACCTCTGGATTACAAAATTTGTGAAAGATTGACTGGTATTCTTAACTATGTTGCTCCTTTTAC
GCTATGTGGATACGCTGCTTTAATGCCTTTGTATCATGCTATTGCTTCCCGTATGGCTTTCATTTTCTCC
TCCTTGTATAAATCCTGGTTGCTGTCTCTTTATGAGGAGTTGTGGCCCGTTGTCAGGCAACGTGGCGTGG
TGTGCACTGTGTTTGCTGACGCAACCCCCACTGGTTGGGGCATTGCCACCACCTGTCAGCTCCTTTCCGG
GACTTTCGCTTTCCCCCTCCCTATTGCCACGGCGGAACTCATCGCCGCCTGCCTTGCCCGCTGCTGGACA
GGGGCTCGGCTGTTGGGCACTGACAATTCCGTGGTGTTGTCGGGGAAATCATCGTCCTTTCCTTGGCTGC
TCGCCTGTGTTGCCACCTGGATTCTGCGCGGGACGTCCTTCTGCTACGTCCCTTCGGCCCTCAATCCAGC
GGACCTTCCTTCCCGCGGCCTGCTGCCGGCTCTGCGGCCTCTTCCGCGTCTTCGCCTTCGCCCTCAGACG
AGTCGGATCTCCCTTTGGGCCGCCTCCCCGCGTCGACTTTAAGACCAATGACTTACAAGGCAGCTGTAGA
TCTTAGCCACTTTTTAAAAGAAAAGGGGGGACTGGAAGGGCTAATTCACTCCCAACGAAGACAAGATCTG
CTTTTTGCTTGTACTGGGTCTCTCTGGTTAGACCAGATCTGAGCCTGGGAGCTCTCTGGCTAACTAGGGA
ACCCACTGCTTAAGCCTCAATAAAGCTTGCCTTGAGTGCTTCAAGTAGTGTGTGCCCGTCTGTTGTGTGA
CTCTGGTAACTAGAGATCCCTCAGACCCTTTTAGTCAGTGTGGAAAATCTCTAGCAGTACGTATAGTAGT
TCATGTCATCTTATTATTCAGTATTTATAACTTGCAAAGAAATGAATATCAGAGAGTGAGAGGAACTTGT
TTATTGCAGCTTATAATGGTTACAAATAAAGCAATAGCATCACAAATTTCACAAATAAAGCATTTTTTTC
ACTGCATTCTAGTTGTGGTTTGTCCAAACTCATCAATGTATCTTATCATGTCTGGCTCTAGCTATCCCGC
CCCTAACTCCGCCCATCCCGCCCCTAACTCCGCCCAGTTCCGCCCATTCTCCGCCCCATGGCTGACTAAT
TTTTTTTATTTATGCAGAGGCCGAGGCCGCCTCGGCCTCTGAGCTATTCCAGAAGTAGTGAGGAGGCTTT
TTTGGAGGCCTAGGGACGTACCCAATTCGCCCTATAGTGAGTCGTATTACGCGCGCTCACTGGCCGTCGT
TTTACAACGTCGTGACTGGGAAAACCCTGGCGTTACCCAACTTAATCGCCTTGCAGCACATCCCCCTTTC
GCCAGCTGGCGTAATAGCGAAGAGGCCCGCACCGATCGCCCTTCCCAACAGTTGCGCAGCCTGAATGGCG
AATGGG
[124 nt withheld, positions 3367-3490]
C
[91 nt withheld, positions 3492-3582]
A
[49 nt withheld, positions 3584-3632]
CCTTTGACGTTGGAGTCCACGTTCTTT
[37 nt withheld, positions 3660-3696]
ACCCTATCTCGGTCTATTCTTTTGATTTATAAGGGATTTTGCCGATTTCGGCCTATTGGTTAAAAAATGA
GCTGATTTAACAAAAATTTAACGCGAATTTTAACAAAATATTAACGCTTACAATTTAGGTGGCACTTTTC
GGGGAAATGTGCGCGGAACCCCTATTTGTTTATTTTTCTAAATACATTCAAATATGTATCCGCTCATGAG
ACAATAACCCTGATAAATGCTTCAATAATATTGAAAAAGGAAGAGTATGAGTATTCAACATTTCCGTGTC
GCCCTTATTCCCTTTTTTGCGGCATTTTGCCTTCCTGTTTTTGCTCACCCAGAAACGCTGGTGAAAGTAA
AAGATGCTGAAGATCAGTTGGGTGCACGAGTGGGTTACATCGAACTGGATCTCAACAGCGGTAAGATCCT
TGAGAGTTTTCGCCCCGAAGAACGTTTTCCAATGATGAGCACTTTTAAAGTTCTGCTATGTGGCGCGGTA
TTATCCCGTATTGACGCCGGGCAAGAGCAACTCGGTCGCCGCATACACTATTCTCAGAATGACTTGGTTG
AGTACTCACCAGTCACAGAAAAGCATCTTACGGATGGCATGACAGTAAGAGAATTATGCAGTGCTGCCAT
AACCATGAGTGATAACACTGCGGCCAACTTACTTCTGACAACGATCGGAGGACCGAAGGAGCTAACCGCT
TTTTTGCACAACATGGGGGATCATGTAACTCGCCTTGATCGTTGGGAACCGGAGCTGAATGAAGCCATAC
CAAACGACGAGCGTGACACCACGATGCCTGTAGCAATGGCAACAACGTTGCGCAAACTATTAACTGGCGA
ACTACTTACTCTAGCTTCCCGGCAACAATTAATAGACTGGATGGAGGCGGATAAAGTTGCAGGACCACTT
CTGCGCTCGGCCCTTCCGGCTGGCTGGTTTATTGCTGATAAATCTGGAGCCGGTGAGCGTGGGTCTCGCG
GTATCATTGCAGCACTGGGGCCAGATGGTAAGCCCTCCCGTATCGTAGTTATCTACACGACGGGGAGTCA
GGCAACTATGGATGAACGAAATAGACAGATCGCTGAGATAGGTGCCTCACTGATTAAGCATTGGTAACTG
TCAGACCAAGTTTACTCATATATACTTTAGATTGATTTAAAACTTCATTTTTAATTTAAAAGGATCTAGG
TGAAGATCCTTTTTGATAATCTCATGACCAAAATCCCTTAACGTGAGTTTTCGTTCCACTGAGCGTCAGA
CCCCGTAGAAAAGATCAAAGGATCTTCTTGAGATCCTTTTTTTCTGCGCGTAATCTGCTGCTTGCAAACA
AAAAAACCACCGCTACCAGCGGTGGTTTGTTTGCCGGATCAAGAGCTACCAACTCTTTTTCCGAAGGTAA
CTGGCTTCAGCAGAGCGCAGATACCAAATACTGTTCTTCTAGTGTAGCCGTAGTTAGGCCACCACTTCAA
GAACTCTGTAGCACCGCCTACATACCTCGCTCTGCTAATCCTGTTACCAGTGGCTGCTGCCAGTGGCGAT
AAGTCGTGTCTTACCGGGTTGGACTCAAGACGATAGTTACCGGATAAGGCGCAGCGGTCGGGCTGAACGG
GGGGTTCGTGCACACAGCCCAGCTTGGAGCGAACGACCTACACCGAACTGAGATACCTACAGCGTGAGCT
ATGAGAAAGCGCCACGCTTCCCGAAGGGAGAAAGGCGGACAGGTATCCGGTAAGCGGCAGGGTCGGAACA
GGAGAGCGCACGAGGGAGCTTCCAGGGGGAAACGCCTGGTATCTTTATAGTCCTGTCGGGTTTCGCCACC
TCTGACTTGAGCGTCGATTTTTGTGATGCTCGTCAGGGGGGCGGAGCCTATGGAAAAACGCCAGCAACGC
GGCCTTTTTACGGTTCCTGGCCTTTTGCTGGCCTTTTGCTCACATGTTCTTTCCTGCGTTATCCCCTGAT
TCTGTGGATAACCGTATTACCGCCTTTGAGTGAGCTGATACCGCTCGCCGCAGCCGAACGACCGAGCGCA
GCGAGTCAGTGAGCGAGGAAGCGGAAGAGCGCCCAATACGCAAACCGCCTCTCCCCGCGCGTTGGCCGAT
TCATTAATGCAGCTGGCACGACAGGTTTCCCGACTGGAAAGCGGGCAGTGAGCGCAACGCAATTAATGTG
AGTTAGCTCACTCATTAGGCACCCCAGGCTTTACACTTTATGCTTCCGGCTCGTATGTTGTGTGGAATTG
TGAGCGGATAACAATTTCACACAGGAAACAGCTATGACCATGATTACGCCAAGCGCGCAATTAACCCTCA
CTAAAGGGAACAAAAGCTGGAGCTGCAAGCTTAATGTAGTCTTATGCAATACTCTTGTAGTCTTGCAACA
TGGTAACGATGAGTTAGCAACATGCCTTACAAGGAGAGAAAAAGCACCGTGCATGCCGATTGGTGGAAGT
AAGGTGGTACGATCGTGCCTTATTAGGAAGGCAACAGACGGGTCTGACATGGATTGGACGAACCACTGAA
TTGCCGCATTGCAGAGATATTGTATTTAAGTGCCTAGCTCGATACATAAACGGGTCTCTCTGGTTAGACC
AGATCTGAGCCTGGGAGCTCTCTGGCTAACTAGGGAACCCACTGCTTAAGCCTCAATAAAGCTTGCCTTG
AGTGCTTCAAGTAGTGTGTGCCCGTCTGTTGTGTGACTCTGGTAACTAGAGATCCCTCAGACCCTTTTAG
TCAGTGTGGAAAATCTCTAGCAGTGGCGCCCGAACAGGGACTTGAAAGCGAAAGGGAAACCAGAGGAGCT
CTCTCGACGCAGGACTCGGCTTGCTGAAGCGCGCACGGCAAGAGGCGAGGGGCGGCGACTGGTGAGTACG
CCAAAAATTTTGACTAGCGGAGGCTAGAAGGAGAGAGATGGGTGCGAGAGCGTCAGTATTAAGCGGGGGA
GAATTAGATCGCGATGGGAAAAAATTCGGTTAAGGCCAGGGGGAAAGAAAAAATATAAATTAAAACATAT
AGTATGGGCAAGCAGGGAGCTAGAACGATTCGCAGTTAATCCTGGCCTGTTAGAAACATCAGAAGGCTGT
AGACAAATACTGGGACAGCTACAACCATCCCTTCAGACAGGATCAGAAGAACTTAGATCATTATATAATA
CAGTAGCAACCCTCTATTGTGTGCATCAAAGGATAGAGATAAAAGACACCAAGGAAGCTTTAGACAAGAT
AGAGGAAGAGCAAAACAAAAGTAAGACCACCGCACAGCAAGCGGCCGCTGATCTTCAGACCTGGAGGAGG
AGATATGAGGGACAATTGGAGAAGTGAATTATATAAATATAAAGTAGTAAAAATTGAACCATTAGGAGTA
GCACCCACCAAGGCAAAGAGAAGAGTGGTGCAGAGAGAAAAAAGAGCAGTGGGAATAGGAGCTTTGTTCC
TTGGGTTCTTGGGAGCAGCAGGAAGCACTATGGGCGCAGCGTCAATGACGCTGACGGTACAGGCCAGACA
ATTATTGTCTGGTATAGTGCAGCAGCAGAACAATTTGCTGAGGGCTATTGAGGCGCAACAGCATCTGTTG
CAACTCACAGTCTGGGGCATCAAGCAGCTCCAGGCAAGAATCCTGGCTGTGGAAAGATACCTAAAGGATC
AACAGCTCCTGGGGATTTGGGGTTGCTCTGGAAAACTCATTTGCACCACTGCTGTGCCTTGGAATGCTAG
TTGGAGTAATAAATCTCTGGAACAGATTTGGAATCACACGACCTGGATGGAGTGGGACAGAGAAATTAAC
AATTACACAAGCTTAATACACTCCTTAATTGAAGAATCGCAAAACCAGCAAGAAAAGAATGAACAAGAAT
TATTGGAATTAGATAAATGGGCAAGTTTGTGGAATTGGTTTAACATAACAAATTGGCTGTGGTATATAAA
ATTATTCATAATGATAGTAGGAGGCTTGGTAGGTTTAAGAATAGTTTTTGCTGTACTTTCTATAGTGAAT
AGAGTTAGGCAGGGATATTCACCATTATCGTTTCAGACCCACCTCCCAACCCCGAGGGGACCCAGAGAGG
GCCTATTTCCCATGATTCCTTCATATTTGCATATACGATACAAGGCTGTTAGAGAGATAATTAGAATTAA
TTTGACTGTAAACACAAAGATATTAGTACAAAATACGTGACGTAGAAAGTAATAATTTCTTGGGTAGTTT
GCAGTTTTAAAATTATGTTTTAAAATGGACTATCATATGCTTACCGTAACTTGAAAGTATTTCGATTTCT
TGGCTTTATATATCTTGTGGAAAGGACGAAACACCGATAGTCTGTTATTACCTGTGGTTTTAGAGCTAGA
AATAGCAAGTTAAAATAAGGCTAGTCCGTTATCAACTTGAAAAAGTGGCACCGAGTCGGTGCTTTTTTAA
GCTTGGCGTAACTAGATCTTGAGACAAATGGCAGTATTCATCCACAATTTTAAAAGAAAAGGGGGGATTG
GGGGGTACAGTGCAGGGGAAAGAATAGTAGACATAATAGCAACAGACATACAAACTAAAGAATTACAAAA
ACAAATTACAAAAATTCAAAATTTTCGGGTTTATTACAGGGACAGCAGAGATCCACTTTGGCGCCGGCTC
GAGGGGG
Features (pLannotate 1.2.2; 29 found; start..end, strand, type, name):
     14..80      +  CDS            small t antigen (fragment): SV40 (simian virus 40) small t antigen
    106..317     +  promoter       EF-1α core promoter: core promoter for human elongation factor EF-1α
    318..1256    +  intron         EF-1α intron A: intron upstream of the start codon of human EF-1α
   1278..1877    +  CDS            PuroR (fragment): puromycin N-acetyltransferase; pac from Streptomyces; confers resistance to puromycin
   1893..2481    +  misc_feature   WPRE: woodchuck hepatitis virus posttranscriptional regulatory element
   2532..2551    +  misc_feature   cPPT/CTS (fragment): central polypurine tract and central termination sequence of HIV-1
   2553..2786    +  LTR            3' LTR (ΔU3): self-inactivating 3' long terminal repeat (LTR) from HIV-1
   2864..2985    +  polyA_signal   SV40 poly(A) signal: SV40 polyadenylation signal
   3025..3160    +  rep_origin     SV40 ori: SV40 origin of replication
   3181..3199    -  promoter       T7 promoter: promoter for bacteriophage T7 RNA polymerase
   3207..3362    +  CDS            lacZα (fragment): LacZα fragment of β-galactosidase; lacZ fragment
   3367..3795    +  rep_origin     f1 ori (sequence partly withheld): f1 bacteriophage origin of replication; arrow indicates direction of (+) strand synthesis
   3848..3952    +  promoter       AmpR promoter: bla
   3953..4813    +  CDS            AmpR: β-lactamase; bla; confers resistance to ampicillin, carbenicillin, and related antibiotics
   4984..5572    +  rep_origin     ori: high-copy-number ColE1/pMB1/pBR322/pUC origin of replication
   5755..5847    +  CDS            lacI (fragment): lac repressor; lacI; The lac repressor binds to the lac operator to inhibit transcription in E. coli. This inhibition can be relieved by adding lactose or isopropyl-β-D-thiogalactopyranoside (IPTG).
   5860..5881    +  protein_bind   CAP binding site: CAP binding activates transcription in the presence of cAMP. E. coli catabolite activator protein
   5896..5926    +  promoter       lac promoter: promoter for the E. coli lac operon
   5934..5950    +  protein_bind   lac operator: The lac repressor binds to the lac operator to inhibit transcription in E. coli. This inhibition can be relieved by adding lactose or isopropyl-β-D-thiogalactopyranoside (IPTG). lac repressor encoded by lacI
   5995..6013    +  promoter       T3 promoter: promoter for bacteriophage T3 RNA polymerase
   6041..6267    +  promoter       RSV promoter: Rous sarcoma virus enhancer/promoter
   6268..6448    +  LTR            5' LTR (truncated): truncated 5' long terminal repeat (LTR) from HIV-1
   6495..6620    +  misc_feature   HIV-1 Ψ: packaging signal of human immunodeficiency virus type 1
   6604..6967    +  CDS            HIV-1 gag (fragment): gag protein from human immunodeficiency virus 1; gag
   7113..7346    +  misc_feature   RRE: The Rev response element (RRE) of HIV-1 allows for Rev-dependent mRNA export from the nucleus to the cytoplasm.
   7723..7749    +  CDS            Rev (fragment): human immunodeficiency virus 1 (HIV-1) Rev protein; rev; enhances nuclear export of unspliced and incompletely spliced viral mRNAs
   7753..7993    +  promoter       U6 promoter: RNA polymerase III promoter for human U6 snRNA
   8023..8098    +  misc_RNA       gRNA scaffold: guide RNA scaffold for the Streptococcus pyogenes CRISPR/Cas9 system
   8154..8271    +  misc_feature   cPPT/CTS: central polypurine tract and central termination sequence of HIV-1
