[The description below was written by a language model from this plasmid's Addgene catalogue record and pLannotate feature annotations shown in this document.]
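Description:
PI4KA gRNA (BRDN0001145268) is a third-generation lentiviral CRISPR guide plasmid built on the lentiGuide-Puro backbone. It expresses a single guide RNA against human PI4KA (phosphatidylinositol 4-kinase alpha), designed against the NM_058004.3 reference transcript. In bacteria it is maintained as a high-copy plasmid through a ColE1/pUC-type origin and selected with ampicillin via the β-lactamase gene. An f1 origin, an SV40 origin and poly(A) signal, and remnants of lac and T7/T3 cloning-vector sequence are also annotated in the backbone.

The lentiviral transfer cassette begins with an RSV promoter fused to a truncated HIV-1 5′ LTR, which makes genomic RNA production Tat-independent. This is followed by the Ψ packaging signal with a partial gag sequence and the Rev response element for nuclear export of the unspliced genome. Downstream, a human U6 RNA polymerase III promoter drives the PI4KA-targeting spacer joined to the Streptococcus pyogenes Cas9 guide scaffold. A cPPT/CTS element follows and aids nuclear import of the viral genome. A second unit uses the EF-1α core promoter with its intron A to express puromycin N-acetyltransferase, allowing selection of transduced mammalian cells. WPRE enhances transcript expression, and the self-inactivating ΔU3 3′ LTR closes the cassette.

The plasmid does not encode Cas9, so it is meant to be used with a separate Cas9 lentiviral vector or in cells that already express Cas9, where it directs cleavage and knockout of PI4KA. It is an individual clone corresponding to a guide from a human kinome gRNA library developed alongside work on optimized sgRNA design rules.
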