Addgene plasmid #76816: PI4KA gRNA (BRDN0001145268)
Purpose: 3rd generation lentiviral gRNA plasmid targeting human PI4KA
Depositing lab: John Doench & David Root. Depositing organization: Broad Institute. Publication: Optimized sgRNA design to maximize activity and minimize off-target effects of CRISPR-Cas9. Doench JG, Fusi N, Sullender M, Hegde M, Vaimberg EW, Donovan KF, Smith I, Tothova Z, Wilen C, Orchard R, Virgin HW, Listgarten J, Root DE. Nat Biotechnol. 2016 Jan 18. doi: 10.1038/nbt.3437. PubMed 26780180.
Backbone
  Vector backbone: lentiGuide-Puro
  Backbone manufacturer: Zhang Lab (Addgene plasmid # 52963)
  Vector type: Mammalian Expression, Lentiviral, CRISPR
  Selectable markers: Puromycin
Growth in bacteria
  Bacterial resistance: Ampicillin, 100 μg/mL
  Growth temperature: 37°C
  Growth strain: DH5alpha
  Copy number: High Copy
Gene/Insert
  Gene/Insert name: PI4KA (alt names: PI4KA; NM_058004.3)
  gRNA/shRNA sequence: ATAGTCTGTTATTACCTGTG
  Species: H. sapiens (human)
  Entrez Gene: PI4KA (a.k.a. GIDID2, PI4K-ALPHA, PIK4CA, PMGYCHA, SPG84, pi4K230)
  Promoter: hU6
  Cloning method: Unknown
  Sequencing primers: 5′ U6-F; 3′ pS2-R
Terms and licenses: Academic/Nonprofit Terms; Industry Terms: Not Available to Industry
Depositor comments: The gRNA was designed to target the following Genbank reference sequence(s): NM_058004.3. Note that this plasmid does NOT contain Cas9. It should be used in conjunction with lentiCas9-Blast (Addgene #52962) or otherwise with cell lines already expressing Cas9. Browse the full kinome gRNA library at http://www.addgene.org/pooled-library/broadgpp-human-kinome/ or visit http://www.broadinstitute.org/rnai/public/ for detailed protocols and information.
How to cite: PI4KA gRNA (BRDN0001145268) was a gift from John Doench & David Root (Addgene plasmid # 76816 ; http://n2t.net/addgene:76816 ; RRID:Addgene_76816)
