>Addgene plasmid #76816 | PI4KA gRNA (BRDN0001145268) | depositor partial sequence | sequence record 144276 | Target Sequence
ATAGTCTGTTATTACCTGTG
