>Addgene plasmid #76816 | PI4KA gRNA (BRDN0001145268) | addgene partial sequence | sequence record 186561 | hU6-F
ACGCTAGAAAGTAATAATTTCTTGGGTAGTTTGCAGTTTTAAAATTATGTTTTAAAATGGACTATCATAT
GCTTACCGTAACTTGAAAGTATTTCGATTTCTTGGCTTTATATATCTTGTGGAAAGGACGAAACACCGAT
AGTCTGTTATTACCTGTGGTTTTAGAGCTAGAAATAGCAAGTTAAAATAAGGCTAGTCCGTTATCAACTT
GAAAAAGTGGCACCGAGTCGGTGCTTTTTTAAGCTTGGCGTAACTAGATCTTGAGACAAATGGCAGTATT
CATCCACAATTTTAAAAGAAAAGGGGGGATTGGGGGGTACAGTGCAGGGGAAAGAATAGTAGACATAATA
GCAACAGACATACAAACTAAAGAATTACAAAAACAAATTACAAAAATTCAAAATTTTCGGGTTTATTACA
GGGACAGCAGAGATCCACTTTGGCGCCGGCTCGAGGGGGCCCGGGTGCAAAGATGGATAAAGTTTTAAAC
AGAGAGGAATCTTTGCAGCTAATGGACCTTCTAGGTCTTGAAAGGAGTGGGAATTGGCTCCGGTGCCCGT
CAGTGGGCAG
